>Addgene plasmid #23866 | pDONR223-CKM | depositor partial sequence | sequence record 11043 | Author sequence
ATGCCATTCGGTAACACCCACAACAAGTTCAAGCTGAATTACAAGCCTGAGGAGGAGTACCCCGACCTCA
GCAAACATAACAACCACATGGCCAAGGTACTGACCCTTGAACTCTACAAGAAGCTGCGGGACAAGGAGAC
TCCATCTGGCTTCACTGTAGACGATGTCATCCAGACAGGAGTGGACAACCCAGGTCACCCCTTCATCATG
ACCGTGGGCTGCGTGGCTGGTGATGAGGAGTCCTACGAAGTTTTCAAGGAACTCTTTGACCCCATCATCT
CGGATCGCCACGGGGGCTACAAACCCACTGACAAGCACAAGACTGACCTCAACCATGAAAACCTCAAGGG
TGGAGACGACCTGGACCCCAACTACGTGCTCAGCAGCCGCGTCCGCACTGGCCGCAGCATCAAGGGCTAC
ACGTTGCCCCCACACTGCTCCCGTGGCGAGCGCCGGGCGGTGGAGAAGCTCTCTGTGGAAGCTCTCAACA
GCCTGACGGGCGAGTTCAAAGGGAAGTACTACCCTCTGAAGAGCATGACGGAGAAGGAGCAGCAGCAGCT
CATCGATGACCACTTCCTGTTCGACAAGCCCGTGTCCCCGCTGCTGCTGGCCTCAGGCATGGCCCGCGAC
TGGCCCGACGCCCGTGGCATCTGGCACAATGACAACAAGAGCCTCCTGGTGTGGGTGAACGAGGAGGATC
ACCTCCGGGTCATCTCCATGGAGAAGGGGGGCAACATGAAGGAGGTTTTCCGCCGCTTCTGCGTAGGGCT
GCAGAAGATTGAGGAGATCTTTAAGAAAGCTGGCCACCCCTTCATGTGGAACCAGCACCTGGGCTACGTG
CTCACCTGCCCATCCAACCTGGGCACTGGGCTGCGTGGAGGCGTGCATGTGAAGCTGGCGCACCTGAGCA
AGCACCCCAAGTTCGAGGAGATCCTCACCCGCCTGCGTCTGCAGAAGAGGGGTACAGGTGGCGTGGACAC
AGCTGCCGTGGGCTCAGTATTTGACGTGTCCAACGCTGATCGGCTGGGCTCGTCCGAAGTAGAACAGGTG
CAGCTGGTGGTGGATGGTGTGAAGCTCATGGTGGAAATGGAGAAGAAGTTGGAGAAAGGCCAGTCCATCG
ACGACATGATCCCCGCCCAGAAGTAG
