>Addgene plasmid #23866 | pDONR223-CKM | addgene partial sequence | sequence record 29656 | 23866 with M13pUC-fwd
TAGCTCGGGCCCAATAATGATTTTATTTTGACTGATAGTGACCTGTTCGTTGCAACAAATTGATGAGCAA
TGCTTTTTTATAATGCCAACTTTGTACAAAAAAGTTGGCATGCCATTCGGTAACACCCACAACAAGTTCA
AGCTGAATTACAAGCCTGAGGAGGAGTACCCCGACCTCAGCAAACATAACAACCACATGGCCAAGGTACT
GACCCTTGAACTCTACAAGAAGCTGCGGGACAAGGAGACTCCATCTGGCTTCACTGTAGACGATGTCATC
CAGACAGGAGTGGACAACCCAGGTCACCCCTTCATCATGACCGTGGGCTGCGTGGCTGGTGATGAGGAGT
CCTACGAAGTTTTCAAGGAACTCTTTGACCCCATCATCTCGGATCGCCACGGGGGCTACAAACCCACTGA
CAAGCACAAGACTGACCTCAACCATGAAAACCTCAAGGGTGGAGACGACCTGGACCCCAACTACGTGCTC
AGCAGCCGCGTCCGCACTGGCCGCAGCATCAAGGGCTACACGTTGCCCCCACACTGCTCCCGTGGCGAGC
GCCGGGCGGTGGAGAAGCTCTCTGTGGAAGCTCTCAACAGCCTGACGGGCGAGTTCAAAGGGAAGTACTA
CCCTCTGAAGAGCATGACGGAGAAGGAGCAGCAGCAGCTCATCGATGACCACTTCCTGTTCGACAAGCCC
GTGTCCCCGCTGCTGCTGGCCTCAGGCATGGCCCGCGACTGGCCCGACGCCCGTGGCATCTGGCACAATG
ACAACAAGAGCCTCCTGGTGTGG
