[The description below was written by a language model from this plasmid's Addgene catalogue record.]
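Description:
pDONR223-CKM is a Gateway entry-type clone built on the Invitrogen pDONR223 donor backbone (about 5 kb without insert), carrying the open reading frame of human CKM, the muscle isoform of creatine kinase (also known as M-CK or CKMM). The insert is recorded as 1146 bp and was introduced by Gateway recombination cloning. The plasmid is maintained at high copy in standard E. coli cloning strains under spectinomycin selection. The record does not list the origin of replication or other backbone features, and no annotated feature table is provided. M13 forward and reverse priming sites flanking the insert are used for sequence verification.

The key design feature is that the CKM ORF lacks a stop codon. This "open" configuration lets the coding sequence be transferred by Gateway recombination into a destination vector that supplies a C-terminal epitope tag and a downstream stop codon in frame. As a donor-backbone clone, the plasmid is a shuttle and storage form of the ORF rather than an expression construct. The record names no promoter driving CKM, and the depositors explicitly note that it should not be transfected directly. They point to a companion set of lentiviral destination vectors (pLX301 to pLX304), obtained separately, for expressing such ORFs in mammalian cells.

The clone belongs to a kit of ORFs associated with a study of resistance to RAF inhibition through reactivation of the MAP kinase pathway. This suggests its typical use as one member of an ORF library for gain-of-function expression screens after transfer into a suitable expression vector.
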