Addgene plasmid #23866: pDONR223-CKM
Depositing lab: William Hahn & David Root. Depositing organization: Dana-Farber Cancer Institute. Publication: COT drives resistance to RAF inhibition through MAP kinase pathway reactivation. Johannessen CM, Boehm JS, Kim SY, Thomas SR, Wardwell L, Johnson LA, Emery CM, Stransky N, Cogdill AP, Barretina J, Caponigro G, Hieronymus H, Murray RR, Salehi-Ashtiani K, Hill DE, Vidal M, Zhao JJ, Yang X, Alkan O, Kim S, Harris JL, Wilson CJ, Myer VE, Finan PM, Root DE, Roberts TM, Golub T, Flaherty KT, Dummer R, Weber BL, Sellers WR, Schlegel R, Wargo JA, Hahn WC, Garraway LA. Nature. 2010 Dec 16;468(7326):968-72. doi: 10.1038/nature09627 PubMed 21107320.
Backbone
  Vector backbone: pDONR223
  Backbone manufacturer: Invitrogen
  Backbone size w/o insert (bp): 5005
  Vector type: Gateway Donor vector
Growth in bacteria
  Bacterial resistance: Spectinomycin, 50 μg/mL
  Growth temperature: 37°C
  Growth strain: DH5alpha
  Copy number: High Copy
Gene/Insert
  Gene/Insert name: CKM (alt name: creatine kinase, muscle)
  Species: H. sapiens (human)
  Insert size (bp): 1146
  Entrez Gene: CKM (a.k.a. CKMM, CPK-M, M-CK)
  Cloning method: Gateway Cloning
  Sequencing primers: 5′ M13pUC-fwd; 3′ M13rev
Terms and licenses: Academic/Nonprofit Terms; Industry Terms: Not Available to Industry
Depositor comments: The ORF has no Stop codon. This design enables easy recombination into a destination vector to add an epitope tag of choice and Stop codon to the ORF. Do NOT use this plasmid directly for transfections. A set of 4 custom lentiviral vectors is available ( pLX301 (http://www.addgene.org/25895/) , pLX302 (http://www.addgene.org/25896/) , pLX303 (http://www.addgene.org/25897/) , pLX304 (http://www.addgene.org/25890/) ) to be used to express these ORFs in mammalian cells. These plasmids are not included in the kit and must be ordered separately.
How to cite: pDONR223-CKM was a gift from William Hahn & David Root (Addgene plasmid # 23866 ; http://n2t.net/addgene:23866 ; RRID:Addgene_23866)
